Addgene plasmid #76401: PRKCI gRNA (BRDN0001148989)
Purpose: 3rd generation lentiviral gRNA plasmid targeting human PRKCI
Depositing lab: John Doench & David Root. Depositing organization: Broad Institute. Publication: Optimized sgRNA design to maximize activity and minimize off-target effects of CRISPR-Cas9. Doench JG, Fusi N, Sullender M, Hegde M, Vaimberg EW, Donovan KF, Smith I, Tothova Z, Wilen C, Orchard R, Virgin HW, Listgarten J, Root DE. Nat Biotechnol. 2016 Jan 18. doi: 10.1038/nbt.3437. PubMed 26780180.
Backbone
  Vector backbone: lentiGuide-Puro
  Backbone manufacturer: Zhang Lab (Addgene plasmid # 52963)
  Vector type: Mammalian Expression, Lentiviral, CRISPR
  Selectable markers: Puromycin
Growth in bacteria
  Bacterial resistance: Ampicillin, 100 μg/mL
  Growth temperature: 37°C
  Growth strain: DH5alpha
  Copy number: High Copy
Gene/Insert
  Gene/Insert name: PRKCI (alt names: PRKCI; NM_002740.5)
  gRNA/shRNA sequence: AGCAAGAATGCAGCCCAACA
  Species: H. sapiens (human)
  Entrez Gene: PRKCI (a.k.a. DXS1179E, PKCI, nPKC-iota)
  Promoter: hU6
  Cloning method: Unknown
  Sequencing primers: 5′ U6-F; 3′ pS2-R
Terms and licenses: Academic/Nonprofit Terms; Industry Terms: Not Available to Industry
Depositor comments: The gRNA was designed to target the following Genbank reference sequence(s): NM_002740.5. Note that this plasmid does NOT contain Cas9. It should be used in conjunction with lentiCas9-Blast (Addgene #52962) or otherwise with cell lines already expressing Cas9. Browse the full kinome gRNA library at http://www.addgene.org/pooled-library/broadgpp-human-kinome/ or visit http://www.broadinstitute.org/rnai/public/ for detailed protocols and information.
How to cite: PRKCI gRNA (BRDN0001148989) was a gift from John Doench & David Root (Addgene plasmid # 76401 ; http://n2t.net/addgene:76401 ; RRID:Addgene_76401)
