[The description below was written by a language model from this plasmid's Addgene catalogue record and pLannotate feature annotations shown in this document.]
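Description:
PRKCI gRNA (BRDN0001148989) is a third-generation lentiviral CRISPR guide plasmid built on the lentiGuide-Puro backbone. It expresses a single guide RNA against human PRKCI (protein kinase C iota), designed against the reference transcript NM_002740.5. In bacteria it is maintained at high copy through a ColE1/pUC-type origin and selected with ampicillin via the β-lactamase gene. An f1 origin and remnants of a lac/T7/T3 cloning region are also annotated in the backbone, along with an SV40 origin and poly(A) signal just outside the 3' LTR.

The viral genome is transcribed from an RSV promoter fused to a truncated HIV-1 5' LTR, which makes production of the genomic RNA Tat-independent. It carries the Ψ packaging signal with a partial gag sequence, the RRE for Rev-dependent nuclear export, a cPPT/CTS, and a self-inactivating ΔU3 3' LTR. Between the LTRs are two expression units. A human U6 RNA polymerase III promoter drives the 20-nt PRKCI spacer fused to the Streptococcus pyogenes gRNA scaffold. An EF-1α core promoter with its intron A drives the puromycin N-acetyltransferase gene, followed by a WPRE to enhance transcript expression, allowing puromycin selection of transduced mammalian cells.

The plasmid does not encode Cas9, so it must be paired with a separate Cas9 vector such as lentiCas9-Blast or used in cells that already express Cas9. It is an individual clone corresponding to a human kinome gRNA library and is suited to targeting PRKCI for disruption in human cells. The cloning method is not recorded.
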