Features (pLannotate 1.2.2; 29 found; start..end, strand, type, name):
     14..80      +  CDS            small t antigen (fragment): SV40 (simian virus 40) small t antigen
    106..317     +  promoter       EF-1α core promoter: core promoter for human elongation factor EF-1α
    318..1256    +  intron         EF-1α intron A: intron upstream of the start codon of human EF-1α
   1278..1877    +  CDS            PuroR (fragment): puromycin N-acetyltransferase; pac from Streptomyces; confers resistance to puromycin
   1893..2481    +  misc_feature   WPRE: woodchuck hepatitis virus posttranscriptional regulatory element
   2532..2551    +  misc_feature   cPPT/CTS (fragment): central polypurine tract and central termination sequence of HIV-1
   2553..2786    +  LTR            3' LTR (ΔU3): self-inactivating 3' long terminal repeat (LTR) from HIV-1
   2864..2985    +  polyA_signal   SV40 poly(A) signal: SV40 polyadenylation signal
   3025..3160    +  rep_origin     SV40 ori: SV40 origin of replication
   3181..3199    -  promoter       T7 promoter: promoter for bacteriophage T7 RNA polymerase
   3207..3362    +  CDS            lacZα (fragment): LacZα fragment of β-galactosidase; lacZ fragment
   3367..3795    +  rep_origin     f1 ori (sequence partly withheld): f1 bacteriophage origin of replication; arrow indicates direction of (+) strand synthesis
   3848..3952    +  promoter       AmpR promoter: bla
   3953..4813    +  CDS            AmpR: β-lactamase; bla; confers resistance to ampicillin, carbenicillin, and related antibiotics
   4984..5572    +  rep_origin     ori: high-copy-number ColE1/pMB1/pBR322/pUC origin of replication
   5755..5847    +  CDS            lacI (fragment): lac repressor; lacI; The lac repressor binds to the lac operator to inhibit transcription in E. coli. This inhibition can be relieved by adding lactose or isopropyl-β-D-thiogalactopyranoside (IPTG).
   5860..5881    +  protein_bind   CAP binding site: CAP binding activates transcription in the presence of cAMP. E. coli catabolite activator protein
   5896..5926    +  promoter       lac promoter: promoter for the E. coli lac operon
   5934..5950    +  protein_bind   lac operator: The lac repressor binds to the lac operator to inhibit transcription in E. coli. This inhibition can be relieved by adding lactose or isopropyl-β-D-thiogalactopyranoside (IPTG). lac repressor encoded by lacI
   5995..6013    +  promoter       T3 promoter: promoter for bacteriophage T3 RNA polymerase
   6041..6267    +  promoter       RSV promoter: Rous sarcoma virus enhancer/promoter
   6268..6448    +  LTR            5' LTR (truncated): truncated 5' long terminal repeat (LTR) from HIV-1
   6495..6620    +  misc_feature   HIV-1 Ψ: packaging signal of human immunodeficiency virus type 1
   6604..6967    +  CDS            HIV-1 gag (fragment): gag protein from human immunodeficiency virus 1; gag
   7113..7346    +  misc_feature   RRE: The Rev response element (RRE) of HIV-1 allows for Rev-dependent mRNA export from the nucleus to the cytoplasm.
   7723..7749    +  CDS            Rev (fragment): human immunodeficiency virus 1 (HIV-1) Rev protein; rev; enhances nuclear export of unspliced and incompletely spliced viral mRNAs
   7753..7993    +  promoter       U6 promoter: RNA polymerase III promoter for human U6 snRNA
   8023..8098    +  misc_RNA       gRNA scaffold: guide RNA scaffold for the Streptococcus pyogenes CRISPR/Cas9 system
   8154..8271    +  misc_feature   cPPT/CTS: central polypurine tract and central termination sequence of HIV-1
>Addgene plasmid #76401 | PRKCI gRNA (BRDN0001148989) | addgene full sequence | sequence record 185768 | Addgene Assembled Sequence
CCCGGGTGCAAAGATGGATAAAGTTTTAAACAGAGAGGAATCTTTGCAGCTAATGGACCTTCTAGGTCTT
GAAAGGAGTGGGAATTGGCTCCGGTGCCCGTCAGTGGGCAGAGCGCACATCGCCCACAGTCCCCGAGAAG
TTGGGGGGAGGGGTCGGCAATTGATCCGGTGCCTAGAGAAGGTGGCGCGGGGTAAACTGGGAAAGTGATG
TCGTGTACTGGCTCCGCCTTTTTCCCGAGGGTGGGGGAGAACCGTATATAAGTGCAGTAGTCGCCGTGAA
CGTTCTTTTTCGCAACGGGTTTGCCGCCAGAACACAGGTAAGTGCCGTGTGTGGTTCCCGCGGGCCTGGC
CTCTTTACGGGTTATGGCCCTTGCGTGCCTTGAATTACTTCCACCTGGCTGCAGTACGTGATTCTTGATC
CCGAGCTTCGGGTTGGAAGTGGGTGGGAGAGTTCGAGGCCTTGCGCTTAAGGAGCCCCTTCGCCTCGTGC
TTGAGTTGAGGCCTGGCCTGGGCGCTGGGGCCGCCGCGTGCGAATCTGGTGGCACCTTCGCGCCTGTCTC
GCTGCTTTCGATAAGTCTCTAGCCATTTAAAATTTTTGATGACCTGCTGCGACGCTTTTTTTCTGGCAAG
ATAGTCTTGTAAATGCGGGCCAAGATCTGCACACTGGTATTTCGGTTTTTGGGGCCGCGGGCGGCGACGG
GGCCCGTGCGTCCCAGCGCACATGTTCGGCGAGGCGGGGCCTGCGAGCGCGGCCACCGAGAATCGGACGG
GGGTAGTCTCAAGCTGGCCGGCCTGCTCTGGTGCCTGGCCTCGCGCCGCCGTGTATCGCCCCGCCCTGGG
CGGCAAGGCTGGCCCGGTCGGCACCAGTTGCGTGAGCGGAAAGATGGCCGCTTCCCGGCCCTGCTGCAGG
GAGCTCAAAATGGAGGACGCGGCGCTCGGGAGAGCGGGCGGGTGAGTCACCCACACAAAGGAAAAGGGCC
TTTCCGTCCTCAGCCGTCGCTTCATGTGACTCCACGGAGTACCGGGCGCCGTCCAGGCACCTCGATTAGT
TCTCGAGCTTTTGGAGTACGTCGTCTTTAGGTTGGGGGGAGGGGTTTTATGCGATGGAGTTTCCCCACAC
TGAGTGGGTGGAGACTGAAGTTAGGCCAGCTTGGCACTTGATGTAATTCTCCTTGGAATTTGCCCTTTTT
GAGTTTGGATCTTGGTTCATTCTCAAGCCTCAGACAGTGGTTCAAAGTTTTTTTCTTCCATTTCAGGTGT
CGTGACGTACGGCCACCATGACCGAGTACAAGCCCACGGTGCGCCTCGCCACCCGCGACGACGTCCCCAG
GGCCGTACGCACCCTCGCCGCCGCGTTCGCCGACTACCCCGCCACGCGCCACACCGTCGATCCGGACCGC
CACATCGAGCGGGTCACCGAGCTGCAAGAACTCTTCCTCACGCGCGTCGGGCTCGACATCGGCAAGGTGT
GGGTCGCGGACGACGGCGCCGCCGTGGCGGTCTGGACCACGCCGGAGAGCGTCGAAGCGGGGGCGGTGTT
CGCCGAGATCGGCCCGCGCATGGCCGAGTTGAGCGGTTCCCGGCTGGCCGCGCAGCAACAGATGGAAGGC
CTCCTGGCGCCGCACCGGCCCAAGGAGCCCGCGTGGTTCCTGGCCACCGTCGGAGTCTCGCCCGACCACC
AGGGCAAGGGTCTGGGCAGCGCCGTCGTGCTCCCCGGAGTGGAGGCGGCCGAGCGCGCCGGGGTGCCCGC
CTTCCTGGAGACCTCCGCGCCCCGCAACCTCCCCTTCTACGAGCGGCTCGGCTTCACCGTCACCGCCGAC
GTCGAGGTGCCCGAAGGACCGCGCACCTGGTGCATGACCCGCAAGCCCGGTGCCTGAACGCGTTAAGTCG
ACAATCAACCTCTGGATTACAAAATTTGTGAAAGATTGACTGGTATTCTTAACTATGTTGCTCCTTTTAC
GCTATGTGGATACGCTGCTTTAATGCCTTTGTATCATGCTATTGCTTCCCGTATGGCTTTCATTTTCTCC
TCCTTGTATAAATCCTGGTTGCTGTCTCTTTATGAGGAGTTGTGGCCCGTTGTCAGGCAACGTGGCGTGG
TGTGCACTGTGTTTGCTGACGCAACCCCCACTGGTTGGGGCATTGCCACCACCTGTCAGCTCCTTTCCGG
GACTTTCGCTTTCCCCCTCCCTATTGCCACGGCGGAACTCATCGCCGCCTGCCTTGCCCGCTGCTGGACA
GGGGCTCGGCTGTTGGGCACTGACAATTCCGTGGTGTTGTCGGGGAAATCATCGTCCTTTCCTTGGCTGC
TCGCCTGTGTTGCCACCTGGATTCTGCGCGGGACGTCCTTCTGCTACGTCCCTTCGGCCCTCAATCCAGC
GGACCTTCCTTCCCGCGGCCTGCTGCCGGCTCTGCGGCCTCTTCCGCGTCTTCGCCTTCGCCCTCAGACG
AGTCGGATCTCCCTTTGGGCCGCCTCCCCGCGTCGACTTTAAGACCAATGACTTACAAGGCAGCTGTAGA
TCTTAGCCACTTTTTAAAAGAAAAGGGGGGACTGGAAGGGCTAATTCACTCCCAACGAAGACAAGATCTG
CTTTTTGCTTGTACTGGGTCTCTCTGGTTAGACCAGATCTGAGCCTGGGAGCTCTCTGGCTAACTAGGGA
ACCCACTGCTTAAGCCTCAATAAAGCTTGCCTTGAGTGCTTCAAGTAGTGTGTGCCCGTCTGTTGTGTGA
CTCTGGTAACTAGAGATCCCTCAGACCCTTTTAGTCAGTGTGGAAAATCTCTAGCAGTACGTATAGTAGT
TCATGTCATCTTATTATTCAGTATTTATAACTTGCAAAGAAATGAATATCAGAGAGTGAGAGGAACTTGT
TTATTGCAGCTTATAATGGTTACAAATAAAGCAATAGCATCACAAATTTCACAAATAAAGCATTTTTTTC
ACTGCATTCTAGTTGTGGTTTGTCCAAACTCATCAATGTATCTTATCATGTCTGGCTCTAGCTATCCCGC
CCCTAACTCCGCCCATCCCGCCCCTAACTCCGCCCAGTTCCGCCCATTCTCCGCCCCATGGCTGACTAAT
TTTTTTTATTTATGCAGAGGCCGAGGCCGCCTCGGCCTCTGAGCTATTCCAGAAGTAGTGAGGAGGCTTT
TTTGGAGGCCTAGGGACGTACCCAATTCGCCCTATAGTGAGTCGTATTACGCGCGCTCACTGGCCGTCGT
TTTACAACGTCGTGACTGGGAAAACCCTGGCGTTACCCAACTTAATCGCCTTGCAGCACATCCCCCTTTC
GCCAGCTGGCGTAATAGCGAAGAGGCCCGCACCGATCGCCCTTCCCAACAGTTGCGCAGCCTGAATGGCG
AATGGG
[124 nt withheld, positions 3367-3490]
C
[91 nt withheld, positions 3492-3582]
A
[49 nt withheld, positions 3584-3632]
CCTTTGACGTTGGAGTCCACGTTCTTT
[37 nt withheld, positions 3660-3696]
ACCCTATCTCGGTCTATTCTTTTGATTTATAAGGGATTTTGCCGATTTCGGCCTATTGGTTAAAAAATGA
GCTGATTTAACAAAAATTTAACGCGAATTTTAACAAAATATTAACGCTTACAATTTAGGTGGCACTTTTC
GGGGAAATGTGCGCGGAACCCCTATTTGTTTATTTTTCTAAATACATTCAAATATGTATCCGCTCATGAG
ACAATAACCCTGATAAATGCTTCAATAATATTGAAAAAGGAAGAGTATGAGTATTCAACATTTCCGTGTC
GCCCTTATTCCCTTTTTTGCGGCATTTTGCCTTCCTGTTTTTGCTCACCCAGAAACGCTGGTGAAAGTAA
AAGATGCTGAAGATCAGTTGGGTGCACGAGTGGGTTACATCGAACTGGATCTCAACAGCGGTAAGATCCT
TGAGAGTTTTCGCCCCGAAGAACGTTTTCCAATGATGAGCACTTTTAAAGTTCTGCTATGTGGCGCGGTA
TTATCCCGTATTGACGCCGGGCAAGAGCAACTCGGTCGCCGCATACACTATTCTCAGAATGACTTGGTTG
AGTACTCACCAGTCACAGAAAAGCATCTTACGGATGGCATGACAGTAAGAGAATTATGCAGTGCTGCCAT
AACCATGAGTGATAACACTGCGGCCAACTTACTTCTGACAACGATCGGAGGACCGAAGGAGCTAACCGCT
TTTTTGCACAACATGGGGGATCATGTAACTCGCCTTGATCGTTGGGAACCGGAGCTGAATGAAGCCATAC
CAAACGACGAGCGTGACACCACGATGCCTGTAGCAATGGCAACAACGTTGCGCAAACTATTAACTGGCGA
ACTACTTACTCTAGCTTCCCGGCAACAATTAATAGACTGGATGGAGGCGGATAAAGTTGCAGGACCACTT
CTGCGCTCGGCCCTTCCGGCTGGCTGGTTTATTGCTGATAAATCTGGAGCCGGTGAGCGTGGGTCTCGCG
GTATCATTGCAGCACTGGGGCCAGATGGTAAGCCCTCCCGTATCGTAGTTATCTACACGACGGGGAGTCA
GGCAACTATGGATGAACGAAATAGACAGATCGCTGAGATAGGTGCCTCACTGATTAAGCATTGGTAACTG
TCAGACCAAGTTTACTCATATATACTTTAGATTGATTTAAAACTTCATTTTTAATTTAAAAGGATCTAGG
TGAAGATCCTTTTTGATAATCTCATGACCAAAATCCCTTAACGTGAGTTTTCGTTCCACTGAGCGTCAGA
CCCCGTAGAAAAGATCAAAGGATCTTCTTGAGATCCTTTTTTTCTGCGCGTAATCTGCTGCTTGCAAACA
AAAAAACCACCGCTACCAGCGGTGGTTTGTTTGCCGGATCAAGAGCTACCAACTCTTTTTCCGAAGGTAA
CTGGCTTCAGCAGAGCGCAGATACCAAATACTGTTCTTCTAGTGTAGCCGTAGTTAGGCCACCACTTCAA
GAACTCTGTAGCACCGCCTACATACCTCGCTCTGCTAATCCTGTTACCAGTGGCTGCTGCCAGTGGCGAT
AAGTCGTGTCTTACCGGGTTGGACTCAAGACGATAGTTACCGGATAAGGCGCAGCGGTCGGGCTGAACGG
GGGGTTCGTGCACACAGCCCAGCTTGGAGCGAACGACCTACACCGAACTGAGATACCTACAGCGTGAGCT
ATGAGAAAGCGCCACGCTTCCCGAAGGGAGAAAGGCGGACAGGTATCCGGTAAGCGGCAGGGTCGGAACA
GGAGAGCGCACGAGGGAGCTTCCAGGGGGAAACGCCTGGTATCTTTATAGTCCTGTCGGGTTTCGCCACC
TCTGACTTGAGCGTCGATTTTTGTGATGCTCGTCAGGGGGGCGGAGCCTATGGAAAAACGCCAGCAACGC
GGCCTTTTTACGGTTCCTGGCCTTTTGCTGGCCTTTTGCTCACATGTTCTTTCCTGCGTTATCCCCTGAT
TCTGTGGATAACCGTATTACCGCCTTTGAGTGAGCTGATACCGCTCGCCGCAGCCGAACGACCGAGCGCA
GCGAGTCAGTGAGCGAGGAAGCGGAAGAGCGCCCAATACGCAAACCGCCTCTCCCCGCGCGTTGGCCGAT
TCATTAATGCAGCTGGCACGACAGGTTTCCCGACTGGAAAGCGGGCAGTGAGCGCAACGCAATTAATGTG
AGTTAGCTCACTCATTAGGCACCCCAGGCTTTACACTTTATGCTTCCGGCTCGTATGTTGTGTGGAATTG
TGAGCGGATAACAATTTCACACAGGAAACAGCTATGACCATGATTACGCCAAGCGCGCAATTAACCCTCA
CTAAAGGGAACAAAAGCTGGAGCTGCAAGCTTAATGTAGTCTTATGCAATACTCTTGTAGTCTTGCAACA
TGGTAACGATGAGTTAGCAACATGCCTTACAAGGAGAGAAAAAGCACCGTGCATGCCGATTGGTGGAAGT
AAGGTGGTACGATCGTGCCTTATTAGGAAGGCAACAGACGGGTCTGACATGGATTGGACGAACCACTGAA
TTGCCGCATTGCAGAGATATTGTATTTAAGTGCCTAGCTCGATACATAAACGGGTCTCTCTGGTTAGACC
AGATCTGAGCCTGGGAGCTCTCTGGCTAACTAGGGAACCCACTGCTTAAGCCTCAATAAAGCTTGCCTTG
AGTGCTTCAAGTAGTGTGTGCCCGTCTGTTGTGTGACTCTGGTAACTAGAGATCCCTCAGACCCTTTTAG
TCAGTGTGGAAAATCTCTAGCAGTGGCGCCCGAACAGGGACTTGAAAGCGAAAGGGAAACCAGAGGAGCT
CTCTCGACGCAGGACTCGGCTTGCTGAAGCGCGCACGGCAAGAGGCGAGGGGCGGCGACTGGTGAGTACG
CCAAAAATTTTGACTAGCGGAGGCTAGAAGGAGAGAGATGGGTGCGAGAGCGTCAGTATTAAGCGGGGGA
GAATTAGATCGCGATGGGAAAAAATTCGGTTAAGGCCAGGGGGAAAGAAAAAATATAAATTAAAACATAT
AGTATGGGCAAGCAGGGAGCTAGAACGATTCGCAGTTAATCCTGGCCTGTTAGAAACATCAGAAGGCTGT
AGACAAATACTGGGACAGCTACAACCATCCCTTCAGACAGGATCAGAAGAACTTAGATCATTATATAATA
CAGTAGCAACCCTCTATTGTGTGCATCAAAGGATAGAGATAAAAGACACCAAGGAAGCTTTAGACAAGAT
AGAGGAAGAGCAAAACAAAAGTAAGACCACCGCACAGCAAGCGGCCGCTGATCTTCAGACCTGGAGGAGG
AGATATGAGGGACAATTGGAGAAGTGAATTATATAAATATAAAGTAGTAAAAATTGAACCATTAGGAGTA
GCACCCACCAAGGCAAAGAGAAGAGTGGTGCAGAGAGAAAAAAGAGCAGTGGGAATAGGAGCTTTGTTCC
TTGGGTTCTTGGGAGCAGCAGGAAGCACTATGGGCGCAGCGTCAATGACGCTGACGGTACAGGCCAGACA
ATTATTGTCTGGTATAGTGCAGCAGCAGAACAATTTGCTGAGGGCTATTGAGGCGCAACAGCATCTGTTG
CAACTCACAGTCTGGGGCATCAAGCAGCTCCAGGCAAGAATCCTGGCTGTGGAAAGATACCTAAAGGATC
AACAGCTCCTGGGGATTTGGGGTTGCTCTGGAAAACTCATTTGCACCACTGCTGTGCCTTGGAATGCTAG
TTGGAGTAATAAATCTCTGGAACAGATTTGGAATCACACGACCTGGATGGAGTGGGACAGAGAAATTAAC
AATTACACAAGCTTAATACACTCCTTAATTGAAGAATCGCAAAACCAGCAAGAAAAGAATGAACAAGAAT
TATTGGAATTAGATAAATGGGCAAGTTTGTGGAATTGGTTTAACATAACAAATTGGCTGTGGTATATAAA
ATTATTCATAATGATAGTAGGAGGCTTGGTAGGTTTAAGAATAGTTTTTGCTGTACTTTCTATAGTGAAT
AGAGTTAGGCAGGGATATTCACCATTATCGTTTCAGACCCACCTCCCAACCCCGAGGGGACCCAGAGAGG
GCCTATTTCCCATGATTCCTTCATATTTGCATATACGATACAAGGCTGTTAGAGAGATAATTAGAATTAA
TTTGACTGTAAACACAAAGATATTAGTACAAAATACGTGACGTAGAAAGTAATAATTTCTTGGGTAGTTT
GCAGTTTTAAAATTATGTTTTAAAATGGACTATCATATGCTTACCGTAACTTGAAAGTATTTCGATTTCT
TGGCTTTATATATCTTGTGGAAAGGACGAAACACCGAGCAAGAATGCAGCCCAACAGTTTTAGAGCTAGA
AATAGCAAGTTAAAATAAGGCTAGTCCGTTATCAACTTGAAAAAGTGGCACCGAGTCGGTGCTTTTTTAA
GCTTGGCGTAACTAGATCTTGAGACAAATGGCAGTATTCATCCACAATTTTAAAAGAAAAGGGGGGATTG
GGGGGTACAGTGCAGGGGAAAGAATAGTAGACATAATAGCAACAGACATACAAACTAAAGAATTACAAAA
ACAAATTACAAAAATTCAAAATTTTCGGGTTTATTACAGGGACAGCAGAGATCCACTTTGGCGCCGGCTC
GAGGGGG
