>Addgene plasmid #76401 | PRKCI gRNA (BRDN0001148989) | depositor partial sequence | sequence record 143861 | Target Sequence
AGCAAGAATGCAGCCCAACA
