>Addgene plasmid #76401 | PRKCI gRNA (BRDN0001148989) | addgene partial sequence | sequence record 185767 | hU6-F
GTAATAATTTCTTGGGTAGTTTGCAGTTTTAAAATTATGTTTTAAAATGGACTATCATATGCTTACCGTA
ACTTGAAAGTATTTCGATTTCTTGGCTTTATATATCTTGTGGAAAGGACGAAACACCGAGCAAGAATGCA
GCCCAACAGTTTTAGAGCTAGAAATAGCAAGTTAAAATAAGGCTAGTCCGTTATCAACTTGAAAAAGTGG
CACCGAGTCGGTGCTTTTTTAAGCTTGGCGTAACTAGATCTTGAGACAAATGGCAGTATTCATCCACAAT
TTTAAAAGAAAAGGGGGGATTGGGGGGTACAGTGCAGGGGAAAGAATAGTAGACATAATAGCAACAGACA
TACAAACTAAAGAATTACAAAAACAAATTACAAAAATTCAAAATTTTCGGGTTTATTACAGGGACAGCAG
AGATCCACTTTGGCGCCGGCTCGAGGGGGCCCGGGTGCAAAGATGGATAAAGTTTTAAACAGAGAGGAAT
CTTTGCAGCTAATGGACCTTCTAGGTCTTGAAAGGAGTGGGAATTGGCTCCGGTGCCCGTCAGTGGGCAG
AGCGCACATC
